Addgene plasmid #148909: pAc5.1B-lambdaN-HA-Dm4EHP-W114A_AH
Purpose: Insect Expression of Dm4EHP-W114A
Depositing lab: Elisa Izaurralde. Depositing organization: Max Planck Institute for Developmental Biology. Publication: Direct role for the Drosophila GIGYF protein in 4EHP-mediated mRNA repression. Ruscica V, Bawankar P, Peter D, Helms S, Igreja C, Izaurralde E. Nucleic Acids Res. 2019 Jul 26;47(13):7035-7048. doi: 10.1093/nar/gkz429. PubMed 31114929.
Backbone
  Vector backbone: Unknown
  Vector type: Insect Expression
Growth in bacteria
  Bacterial resistance: Ampicillin, 100 μg/mL
  Growth temperature: 37°C
  Growth strain: DH5alpha
  Copy number: Low Copy
Gene/Insert
  Gene/Insert name: Dm4EHP-W114A
  Species: D. melanogaster (fly)
  Mutation: 4 silent mutations compared to the sequence given by NCBI:NM_176552.2
  Entrez Gene: 4EHP (a.k.a. Dmel_CG33100, 4E-HP, CG10716, CG33100, CT30033, Dmel\CG33100, d4EHP, eIF4E-8)
  Cloning method: Unknown
Terms and licenses: Academic/Nonprofit Terms; Industry Terms: Not Available to Industry
Depositor comments: Plasmids from this collection were made available to the research community and donated after the lab closed. Please note that the sequence provided by the depositing laboratory may be theoretical/predicted or based on Sanger sequencing results. There may be discrepancies between sequencing results obtained by Addgene and the depositor sequence. If an Addgene verified sequence is not available, please contact before placing your order to request that our lab fully sequence the plasmid.
How to cite: pAc5.1B-lambdaN-HA-Dm4EHP-W114A_AH was a gift from Elisa Izaurralde (Addgene plasmid # 148909 ; http://n2t.net/addgene:148909 ; RRID:Addgene_148909)
