[The description below was written by a language model from this plasmid's Addgene catalogue record and pLannotate feature annotations shown in this document.]
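Description:
pAc5.1B-lambdaN-HA-Dm4EHP-W114A_AH is an insect-cell expression plasmid of about 6.1 kb for producing a tagged mutant of Drosophila melanogaster 4EHP, the cap-binding eIF4E homologous protein that acts as a translational repressor. The catalogue lists the backbone as unknown, although the name and feature layout point to a pAc5.1-type vector. It is maintained in E. coli through a ColE1/pUC-family origin and selected with ampicillin via the β-lactamase gene and its own promoter. The origin is annotated as a high-copy type, whereas the repository entry describes the plasmid as low copy. A tetracycline-resistance fragment and a small piece of SV40 large T antigen are also annotated. These appear to be backbone remnants rather than functional genes.

Expression is driven by the constitutive Drosophila actin 5C (Ac5) promoter and terminated by an SV40 polyadenylation signal. The open reading frame begins with a short fragment of the bacteriophage lambda N protein, followed by an HA epitope (annotated as a partial 3xHA match) and then the 4EHP coding sequence, which the annotation tool recognised by homology to human EIF4E2. The insert carries the W114A substitution named in the construct, plus four silent changes relative to the reference transcript. The record does not state the functional consequence of W114A. A vector-derived V5 tag lies downstream of the insert, but the record does not show whether it is in frame.

The lambda N peptide binds BoxB RNA hairpins, so fusions of this kind are typically used in tethering assays that recruit a protein to a BoxB-bearing reporter mRNA. This use fits the associated study of GIGYF and 4EHP-mediated mRNA repression, and the HA tag allows detection or immunoprecipitation.
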