Features (pLannotate 1.2.2; 11 found; start..end, strand, type, name):
     56..2568    +  promoter       Ac5 promoter: Drosophila melanogaster actin 5C promoter
   2588..2653    +  CDS            N (fragment): REGN_LAMBD - Experimental evidence at protein level: Swiss-Prot protein existence level 1. Plays a role as a transcriptional antitermination factor that allows the virus to initiate its lytic phase. Activates expression of the delayed viral early genes by modifying host RNA polymerase (RNAP) into a form that is resistant to termination signals. This antitermination function requires the host NusA protein which serves to stabilize the interaction between antitermination protein N and host RNA polymerase. From Escherichia phage lambda (Bacteriophage lambda).
   2678..2704    +  CDS            3xHA (fragment): three tandem HA epitope tags
   2846..3358    +  CDS            EIF4E2 (fragment): IF4E2_HUMAN - Also known as EIF4EL3. Experimental evidence at protein level: Swiss-Prot protein existence level 1. Recognizes and binds the 7-methylguanosine-containing mRNA cap during an early step in the initiation (PubMed:17368478, PubMed:25624349, PubMed:9582349). Acts as a repressor of translation initiation (PubMed:22751931). In contrast to EIF4E, it is unable to bind eIF4G (EIF4G1, EIF4G2 or EIF4G3), suggesting that it acts by competing with EIF4E and block assembly of eIF4F at the cap (By similarity). In P-bodies, component of a complex that promotes miRNA- mediated translational repre
   3419..3460    +  CDS            V5 tag: epitope tag from simian virus 5
   3560..3694    -  polyA_signal   SV40 poly(A) signal: SV40 polyadenylation signal
   3717..3801    -  CDS            large T antigen (fragment): large T antigen from SV40 (simian virus 40)
   3802..4272    +  CDS            TcR (fragment): tetracycline efflux protein; tet; confers resistance to tetracycline
   4316..4904    -  rep_origin     ori: high-copy-number ColE1/pMB1/pBR322/pUC origin of replication
   5075..5935    -  CDS            AmpR: β-lactamase; bla; confers resistance to ampicillin, carbenicillin, and related antibiotics
   5936..6040    -  promoter       AmpR promoter: bla
>Addgene plasmid #148909 | pAc5.1B-lambdaN-HA-Dm4EHP-W114A_AH | depositor full sequence | sequence record 291357 | Full Sequence
CTTCAAGGAATTAATTCTATATTCTAAAAACACAAATGATACTTCTAAAAAAAATCATGAATGGCATCAA
CTCTGAATCAAATCTTTGCAGATGCACCTACTTCTCATTTCCACTGTCACATCATTTTTCCAGATCTCGC
TGCCTGTTATGTGGCCCACAAACCAAGACACGTTTTATGGCCATTAAAGCTGGCTGATCGTCGCCAAACA
CCAAATACATATCAATATGTACATTCGAGAAAGAAGCGATCAAAGAAGCGTCTTCGGGCGAGTAGGAGAA
TGCGGAGGAGAAGGAGAACGAGCTGATCTAGTATCTCTCCACAATCCAATGCCAACTGACCAACTGGCCA
TATTCGGAGCAATTTGAAGCCAATTTCCATCGCCTGGCGATCGCTCCATTCTTGGCTATATGTTTTTCAC
CGTTCCCGGGGCCATTTTCAAAGACTCGTCGGTAAGATAAGATTGTGTCACTCGCTGTCTCTCTTCATTT
GTCGAAGAATGCTGAGGAATTTCGCGATGACGTCGGCGAGTATTTTGAAGAATGAGAATAATTTGTATTT
ATACGAAAATCAGTTAGTGGAATTTTCTACAAAAACATGTTATCTATAGATAATTTTGTTGCAAAATATG
TTGACTATGACAAAGATTGTATGTATATACCTTTAATGTATTCTCATTTTCTTATGTATTTATAATGGCA
ATGATGATACTGATGATATTTTAAGATGATGCCAGACCACAGGCTGATTTCTGCGTCTTTTGCCGAACGC
AGTGCATGTGCGGTTGTTGTTTTTTGGAATAGTTTCAATTTTCGGACTGTCCGCTTTGATTTCAGTTTCT
TGGCTTATTCAAAAAGCAAAGTAAAGCCAAAAAAGCGAGATGGCAATACCAAATGCGGCAAAACGGTAGT
GGAAGGAAAGGGGTGCGGGGCAGCGGAAGGAAGGGTGGGGCGGGGCGTGGCGGGGTCTGTGGCTGGGCGC
GACGTCACCGACGTTGGAGCCACTCCTTTGACCATGTGTGCGTGTGTGTATTATTCGTGTCTCGCCACTC
GCCGGTTGTTTTTTTCTTTTTATCTCGCTCTCTCTAGCGCCATCTCGTACGCATGCTCAACGCACCGCAT
GTTGCCGTGTCCTTTATGCGTCATTTTGGCTCGAAATAGGCAATTATTTAAACAAAGATTAGTCAACGAA
AACGCTAAAATAAATAAGTCTACAATATGGTTACTTATTGCCATGTGTGTGCAGCCAACGATAGCAACAA
AAGCAACAACACAGTGGCTTTCCCTCTTTCACTTTTTGTTTGCAAGCGCGTGCGAGCAAGACGGCACGAC
CGGCAAACGCAATTACGCTGACAAAGAGCAGACGAAGTTTTGGCCGAAAAACATCAAGGCGCCTGATACG
AATGCATTTGCAATAACAATTGCGATATTTAATATTGTTTATGAAGCTGTTTGACTTCAAAACACACAAA
AAAAAAAATAAAACAAATTATTTGAAAGAGAATTAGGAATCGGACAGCTTATCGTTACGGGCTAACAGCA
CACCGAGACGAAATAGCTTACCTGACGTCACAGCCTCTGGAAGAACTGCCGCCAAGCAGAGAGAGAGAGA
AAAAGAGGGAGAGCAGCTTAGACCGCATGTGCTTGTGTGTGAGGCGTCTCTCTCTTCGTCTCCTGTTTGC
GCAAACGCATAGACTGCACTGAGAAAATCGATTACCTATTTTTTATGAATGAATATTTGCACTATTACTA
TTCAAAACTATTAAGATAGCAATCACATTCAATAGCCAAATACTATACCACCTGAGCGATGCAACGAAAT
GATCAATTTGAGCAAAAATGCTGCATATTTAGGACGGCATCATTATAGAAATGCTTCTTGCTGTGTACTT
TTCTCTCGTCTGGCAGCTGTTTCGCCGTTATTGTTAAAACCGGCTTAAGTTAGGTGTGTTTTCTACGACT
AGTGATGCCCCTACTAGAAGATGTGTGTTGCACAAATGTCCCTGAATAACCAATTTGAAGTGCAGATAGC
AGTAAACGTAAGCTAATATGAATATTATTTAACTGTAATGTTTTAATATCGCTGGACATTACTAATAAAC
CCACTATAAACACATGTACATATGTATGTTTTGGCATACAATGAGTAGTTGGGGAAAAAATGTGTAAAAG
CACCGTGACCATCACAGCATAAAGATAACCAGCTGAAGTATCGAATATGAGTAACCCCCAAATTGAATCA
CATGCCGCAACTGATAGGACCCATGGAAGTACACTCTTCATGGCGATATACAAGACACACACAAGCACGA
ACACCCAGTTGCGGAGGAAATTCTCCGTAAATGAAAACCCAATCGGCGAACAATTCATACCCATATATGG
TAAAAGTTTTGAACGCGACTTGAGAGCGGAGAGCATTGCGGCTGATAAGGTTTTAGCGCTAAGCGGGCTT
TATAAAACGGGCTGCGGGACCAGTTTTCATATCACTACCGTTTGAGTTCTTGTGCTGTGTGGATACTCCT
CCCGACACAAAGCCGCTCCATCAGCCAGCAGTCGTCTAATCCAGAGACCCCGGATCGGGGTACCAACATG
GACGCACAAACACGACGACGTGAGCGTCGCGCTGAGAAACAAGCTCAATGGAAAGCTGCAAACGGTGGAT
CTCCTCCACATATGGCTTACCCATACGATGTTCCAGATTACGCTCCTCCAAGCTTGAATTCTATGAGCAT
GGAGAAAGTAGCCAACAAGCAGTACGAGACGAAAAACTGGCCAGATATTGTCGACAGCGACGACAGCGAT
GTGGATAATCAGATAGATGTGGACAACCTGCCACCACTGGAGGTGGGACCCGGCGAGAACCGGCTGCAGC
ACACGTACTGCCTCTGGTTCTCTCGCAAGGAGACGCAGCGGGCGGCCGCCGACTACAGCAAGTCGCTGCA
CATGGTCGGCCGGTGCGCCAGCGTGCAGCAGTGGTGGTCGCTCTACTCGCACCTCATCCGGCCCACCGCC
CTGAAGCCCTACCGGGAGCTCCTCCTCTTCAAGCAGGGCATCATACCGATGGCGGAGGACCCGGCGAACA
GCAAGGGCGGCCAGTGGTTGATACGACTGCGCAAGAACAAGGTCGACCGGGCCTGGGAGAACGTTTGTAT
GGCGATGCTCGGGGAGCAGTTCCTCGTCGGCGACGAGATATGCGGAGTCGTGCTACAGACGAAATATCCG
GAGGATAGCTTATCAGTATGGCACCGGACTGCCACTGATATGACCAGTACAACACGTATCCGTGATACGT
TACGCAGGATATTAAATATACCTCTAACAACGGCATTGGAGTATAAGATACACTGTGATAGCCTTAAATA
TGTTTCAATTAATAAAGGCCCATTGAAAAGCTGAAGTCTAGAGGGCCCGCGGTTCGAAGGTAAGCCTATC
CCTAACCCTCTCCTCGGTCTCGATTCTACGCGTACCGGTCATCATCACCATCACCATTGAGTTTAAACCC
GCTGATCAGCCTCGACTGTGCCTTCTAAGGCCTGAGCTCGCTGATCAGCCTCGATCGAGGATCCAGACAT
GATAAGATACATTGATGAGTTTGGACAAACCACAACTAGAATGCAGTGAAAAAAATGCTTTATTTGTGAA
ATTTGTGATGCTATTGCTTTATTTGTAACCATTATAAGCTGCAATAAACAAGTTAACAACAACAATTGCA
TTCATTTTATGTTTCAGGTTCAGGGGGAGGTGTGGGAGGTTTTTTAAAGCAAGTAAAACCTCTACAAATG
TGGTATGGCTGATTATGATCAGTCGACCGATGCCCTTGAGAGCCTTCAACCCAGTCAGCTCCTTCCGGTG
GGCGCGGGGCATGACTATCGTCGCCGCACTTATGACTGTCTTCTTTATCATGCAACTCGTAGGACAGGTG
CCGGCAGCGCTCTGGGTCATTTTCGGCGAGGACCGCTTTCGCTGGAGCGCGACGATGATCGGCCTGTCGC
TTGCGGTATTCGGAATCTTGCACGCCCTCGCTCAAGCCTTCGTCACTGGTCCCGCCACCAAACGTTTCGG
CGAGAAGCAGGCCATTATCGCCGGCATGGCGGCCGACGCGCTGGGCTACGTCTTGCTGGCGTTCGCGACG
CGAGGCTGGATGGCCTTCCCCATTATGATTCTTCTCGCTTCCGGCGGCATCGGGATGCCCGCGTTGCAGG
CCATGCTGTCCAGGCAGGTAGATGACGACCATCAGGGACAGCTTCAAGGATCGCTCGCGGCTCTTACCAG
CCAGCAAAAGGCCAGGAACCGTAAAAAGGCCGCGTTGCTGGCGTTTTTCCATAGGCTCCGCCCCCCTGAC
GAGCATCACAAAAATCGACGCTCAAGTCAGAGGTGGCGAAACCCGACAGGACTATAAAGATACCAGGCGT
TTCCCCCTGGAAGCTCCCTCGTGCGCTCTCCTGTTCCGACCCTGCCGCTTACCGGATACCTGTCCGCCTT
TCTCCCTTCGGGAAGCGTGGCGCTTTCTCAATGCTCACGCTGTAGGTATCTCAGTTCGGTGTAGGTCGTT
CGCTCCAAGCTGGGCTGTGTGCACGAACCCCCCGTTCAGCCCGACCGCTGCGCCTTATCCGGTAACTATC
GTCTTGAGTCCAACCCGGTAAGACACGACTTATCGCCACTGGCAGCAGCCACTGGTAACAGGATTAGCAG
AGCGAGGTATGTAGGCGGTGCTACAGAGTTCTTGAAGTGGTGGCCTAACTACGGCTACACTAGAAGGACA
GTATTTGGTATCTGCGCTCTGCTGAAGCCAGTTACCTTCGGAAAAAGAGTTGGTAGCTCTTGATCCGGCA
AACAAACCACCGCTGGTAGCGGTGGTTTTTTTGTTTGCAAGCAGCAGATTACGCGCAGAAAAAAAGGATC
TCAAGAAGATCCTTTGATCTTTTCTACGGGGTCTGACGCTCAGTGGAACGAAAACTCACGTTAAGGGATT
TTGGTCATGAGATTATCAAAAAGGATCTTCACCTAGATCCTTTTAAATTAAAAATGAAGTTTTAAATCAA
TCTAAAGTATATATGAGTAAACTTGGTCTGACAGTTACCAATGCTTAATCAGTGAGGCACCTATCTCAGC
GATCTGTCTATTTCGTTCATCCATAGTTGCCTGACTCCCCGTCGTGTAGATAACTACGATACGGGAGGGC
TTACCATCTGGCCCCAGTGCTGCAATGATACCGCGAGACCCACGCTCACCGGCTCCAGATTTATCAGCAA
TAAACCAGCCAGCCGGAAGGGCCGAGCGCAGAAGTGGTCCTGCAACTTTATCCGCCTCCATCCAGTCTAT
TAATTGTTGCCGGGAAGCTAGAGTAAGTAGTTCGCCAGTTAATAGTTTGCGCAACGTTGTTGCCATTGCT
GCAGGCATCGTGGTGTCACGCTCGTCGTTTGGTATGGCTTCATTCAGCTCCGGTTCCCAACGATCAAGGC
GAGTTACATGATCCCCCATGTTGTGCAAAAAAGCGGTTAGCTCCTTCGGTCCTCCGATCGTTGTCAGAAG
TAAGTTGGCCGCAGTGTTATCACTCATGGTTATGGCAGCACTGCATAATTCTCTTACTGTCATGCCATCC
GTAAGATGCTTTTCTGTGACTGGTGAGTACTCAACCAAGTCATTCTGAGAATAGTGTATGCGGCGACCGA
GTTGCTCTTGCCCGGCGTCAACACGGGATAATACCGCGCCACATAGCAGAACTTTAAAAGTGCTCATCAT
TGGAAAACGTTCTTCGGGGCGAAAACTCTCAAGGATCTTACCGCTGTTGAGATCCAGTTCGATGTAACCC
ACTCGTGCACCCAACTGATCTTCAGCATCTTTTACTTTCACCAGCGTTTCTGGGTGAGCAAAAACAGGAA
GGCAAAATGCCGCAAAAAAGGGAATAAGGGCGACACGGAAATGTTGAATACTCATACTCTTCCTTTTTCA
ATATTATTGAAGCATTTATCAGGGTTATTGTCTCATGAGCGGATACATATTTGAATGTATTTAGAAAAAT
AAACAAATAGGGGTTCCGCGCACATTTCCCCGAAAAGTGCCACCTGACGTCTAAGAAACCATTATTATCA
TGACATTAACCTATAAAAATAGGCGTATCACGAGGCCCTTTCGT
